Addgene plasmid #183315: CROP_C9_Puro_PIGF
Purpose: All-in-One CRISPRko system with a guide RNA that targets PIGF gene
Depositing lab: Prashant Mali. Depositing organization: University of California, San Diego (UCSD). Publication: Integrated genome and tissue engineering enables screening of cancer vulnerabilities in physiologically relevant perfusable ex vivo cultures. Hu M, Lei XY, Larson JD, McAlonis M, Ford K, McDonald D, Mach K, Rusert JM, Wechsler-Reya RJ, Mali P. Biomaterials. 2022 Jan;280:121276. doi: 10.1016/j.biomaterials.2021.121276. Epub 2021 Dec 2. PubMed 34890975.
Backbone
  Vector backbone: CROPseq
  Vector type: Lentiviral
Growth in bacteria
  Bacterial resistance: Ampicillin, 100 μg/mL
  Growth temperature: 37°C
  Growth strain: NEB Stable
  Copy number: High Copy
Gene/Insert
  Gene/Insert name: PIGF
  gRNA/shRNA sequence: AAGTTCTCCAAGAAGAGTGA
  Species: Synthetic
  Cloning method: Gibson Cloning
Terms and licenses: Academic/Nonprofit Terms; Industry Terms: Not Available to Industry
How to cite: CROP_C9_Puro_PIGF was a gift from Prashant Mali (Addgene plasmid # 183315 ; http://n2t.net/addgene:183315 ; RRID:Addgene_183315)
