[The description below was written by a language model from this plasmid's Addgene catalogue record and pLannotate feature annotations shown in this document.]
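Description:
CROP_C9_Puro_PIGF is an all-in-one lentiviral CRISPR knockout vector built on the CROPseq backbone, carrying both Streptococcus pyogenes Cas9 and a single guide RNA directed against the PIGF gene. In bacteria it is maintained through a high-copy ColE1/pUC-type origin and selected with ampicillin via the β-lactamase gene. An f1 origin, an SV40 origin and remnants of lac and phage-promoter cloning sequences are also annotated in the backbone. The viral portion has a third-generation layout: an RSV promoter drives a truncated HIV-1 5' LTR, followed by the Ψ packaging signal with a gag fragment, the Rev response element for Rev-dependent nuclear export of the genomic RNA, and the cPPT/CTS, which aids nuclear import.

The payload consists of two expression units. An EF-1α core promoter drives Cas9, followed downstream by a puromycin N-acetyltransferase coding sequence for selection of transduced mammalian cells, with a WPRE to enhance transcript stability and expression. The table does not annotate the element linking Cas9 to the puromycin marker. Characteristic of CROPseq designs, the human U6 promoter, the guide spacer and the gRNA scaffold sit just upstream of the 3' LTR R-U5 region rather than in the vector interior. In this arrangement the guide cassette is copied to the 5' end during reverse transcription and is also contained in the polyadenylated Pol II transcript, allowing guide identity to be read from mRNA. An SV40 polyadenylation signal follows the 3' LTR. The guide was inserted by Gibson cloning, and the associated work concerns screening for cancer vulnerabilities in engineered ex vivo tissue cultures.
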