Features (pLannotate 1.2.2; 30 found; start..end, strand, type, name):
     24..42      +  promoter       T3 promoter: promoter for bacteriophage T3 RNA polymerase
     70..296     +  promoter       RSV promoter: Rous sarcoma virus enhancer/promoter
    297..477     +  LTR            5' LTR (truncated): truncated 5' long terminal repeat (LTR) from HIV-1
    524..649     +  misc_feature   HIV-1 Ψ: packaging signal of human immunodeficiency virus type 1
    633..996     +  CDS            HIV-1 gag (fragment): gag protein from human immunodeficiency virus 1; gag
   1142..1375    +  misc_feature   RRE: The Rev response element (RRE) of HIV-1 allows for Rev-dependent mRNA export from the nucleus to the cytoplasm.
   1785..1902    +  misc_feature   cPPT/CTS: central polypurine tract and central termination sequence of HIV-1
   1968..2034    +  CDS            small t antigen (fragment): SV40 (simian virus 40) small t antigen
   2048..2065    +  CDS            small t antigen (fragment): SV40 (simian virus 40) small t antigen
   2091..2302    +  promoter       EF-1α core promoter: core promoter for human elongation factor EF-1α
   2327..6430    +  CDS            Cas9: Cas9 (Csn1) endonuclease from the Streptococcus pyogenes Type II CRISPR/Cas system generates RNA-guided double strand breaks in DNA
   6569..7168    +  CDS            PuroR (fragment): puromycin N-acetyltransferase; pac from Streptomyces; confers resistance to puromycin
   7184..7772    +  misc_feature   WPRE: woodchuck hepatitis virus posttranscriptional regulatory element
   7768..7878    +  CDS            nef (fragment): NEF_HV1LA - Experimental evidence at protein level: Swiss-Prot protein existence level 1. Extracellular Nef protein targets CD4(+) T-lymphocytes for apoptosis by interacting with CXCR4 surface receptors. From Human immunodeficiency virus type 1 group M subtype B (isolate Lai) (HIV-1).
   7898..7924    +  CDS            Rev (fragment): human immunodeficiency virus 1 (HIV-1) Rev protein; rev; enhances nuclear export of unspliced and incompletely spliced viral mRNAs
   7928..8168    +  promoter       U6 promoter: RNA polymerase III promoter for human U6 snRNA
   8198..8273    +  misc_RNA       gRNA scaffold: guide RNA scaffold for the Streptococcus pyogenes CRISPR/Cas9 system
   8326..8506    +  LTR            5' LTR (truncated): truncated 5' long terminal repeat (LTR) from HIV-1
   8584..8705    +  polyA_signal   SV40 poly(A) signal: SV40 polyadenylation signal
   8745..8880    +  rep_origin     SV40 ori: SV40 origin of replication
   8901..8919    -  promoter       T7 promoter: promoter for bacteriophage T7 RNA polymerase
   8927..9082    +  CDS            lacZα (fragment): LacZα fragment of β-galactosidase; lacZ fragment
   9087..9515    +  rep_origin     f1 ori (sequence partly withheld): f1 bacteriophage origin of replication; arrow indicates direction of (+) strand synthesis
   9568..9672    +  promoter       AmpR promoter: bla
   9673..10533   +  CDS            AmpR: β-lactamase; bla; confers resistance to ampicillin, carbenicillin, and related antibiotics
  10704..11292   +  rep_origin     ori: high-copy-number ColE1/pMB1/pBR322/pUC origin of replication
  11475..11567   +  CDS            lacI (fragment): lac repressor; lacI; The lac repressor binds to the lac operator to inhibit transcription in E. coli. This inhibition can be relieved by adding lactose or isopropyl-β-D-thiogalactopyranoside (IPTG).
  11580..11601   +  protein_bind   CAP binding site: CAP binding activates transcription in the presence of cAMP. E. coli catabolite activator protein
  11616..11646   +  promoter       lac promoter: promoter for the E. coli lac operon
  11650..11672   +  protein_bind   lac operator (fragment): The lac repressor binds to the lac operator to inhibit transcription in E. coli. This inhibition can be relieved by adding lactose or isopropyl-β-D-thiogalactopyranoside (IPTG). lac repressor encoded by lacI
>Addgene plasmid #183315 | CROP_C9_Puro_PIGF | addgene full sequence | sequence record 362658 | Addgene NGS Result
GACCATGATTACGCCAAGCGCGCAATTAACCCTCACTAAAGGGAACAAAAGCTGGAGCTGCAAGCTTAAT
GTAGTCTTATGCAATACTCTTGTAGTCTTGCAACATGGTAACGATGAGTTAGCAACATGCCTTACAAGGA
GAGAAAAAGCACCGTGCATGCCGATTGGTGGAAGTAAGGTGGTACGATCGTGCCTTATTAGGAAGGCAAC
AGACGGGTCTGACATGGATTGGACGAACCACTGAATTGCCGCATTGCAGAGATATTGTATTTAAGTGCCT
AGCTCGATACATAAACGGGTCTCTCTGGTTAGACCAGATCTGAGCCTGGGAGCTCTCTGGCTAACTAGGG
AACCCACTGCTTAAGCCTCAATAAAGCTTGCCTTGAGTGCTTCAAGTAGTGTGTGCCCGTCTGTTGTGTG
ACTCTGGTAACTAGAGATCCCTCAGACCCTTTTAGTCAGTGTGGAAAATCTCTAGCAGTGGCGCCCGAAC
AGGGACTTGAAAGCGAAAGGGAAACCAGAGGAGCTCTCTCGACGCAGGACTCGGCTTGCTGAAGCGCGCA
CGGCAAGAGGCGAGGGGCGGCGACTGGTGAGTACGCCAAAAATTTTGACTAGCGGAGGCTAGAAGGAGAG
AGATGGGTGCGAGAGCGTCAGTATTAAGCGGGGGAGAATTAGATCGCGATGGGAAAAAATTCGGTTAAGG
CCAGGGGGAAAGAAAAAATATAAATTAAAACATATAGTATGGGCAAGCAGGGAGCTAGAACGATTCGCAG
TTAATCCTGGCCTGTTAGAAACATCAGAAGGCTGTAGACAAATACTGGGACAGCTACAACCATCCCTTCA
GACAGGATCAGAAGAACTTAGATCATTATATAATACAGTAGCAACCCTCTATTGTGTGCATCAAAGGATA
GAGATAAAAGACACCAAGGAAGCTTTAGACAAGATAGAGGAAGAGCAAAACAAAAGTAAGACCACCGCAC
AGCAAGCGGCCGCTGATCTTCAGACCTGGAGGAGGAGATATGAGGGACAATTGGAGAAGTGAATTATATA
AATATAAAGTAGTAAAAATTGAACCATTAGGAGTAGCACCCACCAAGGCAAAGAGAAGAGTGGTGCAGAG
AGAAAAAAGAGCAGTGGGAATAGGAGCTTTGTTCCTTGGGTTCTTGGGAGCAGCAGGAAGCACTATGGGC
GCAGCGTCAATGACGCTGACGGTACAGGCCAGACAATTATTGTCTGGTATAGTGCAGCAGCAGAACAATT
TGCTGAGGGCTATTGAGGCGCAACAGCATCTGTTGCAACTCACAGTCTGGGGCATCAAGCAGCTCCAGGC
AAGAATCCTGGCTGTGGAAAGATACCTAAAGGATCAACAGCTCCTGGGGATTTGGGGTTGCTCTGGAAAA
CTCATTTGCACCACTGCTGTGCCTTGGAATGCTAGTTGGAGTAATAAATCTCTGGAACAGATTTGGAATC
ACACGACCTGGATGGAGTGGGACAGAGAAATTAACAATTACACAAGCTTAATACACTCCTTAATTGAAGA
ATCGCAAAACCAGCAAGAAAAGAATGAACAAGAATTATTGGAATTAGATAAATGGGCAAGTTTGTGGAAT
TGGTTTAACATAACAAATTGGCTGTGGTATATAAAATTATTCATAATGATAGTAGGAGGCTTGGTAGGTT
TAAGAATAGTTTTTGCTGTACTTTCTATAGTGAATAGAGTTAGGCAGGGATATTCACCATTATCGTTTCA
GAATCTTGAGACAAATGGCAGTATTCATCCACAATTTTAAAAGAAAAGGGGGGATTGGGGGGTACAGTGC
AGGGGAAAGAATAGTAGACATAATAGCAACAGACATACAAACTAAAGAATTACAAAAACAAATTACAAAA
ATTCAAAATTTTCGGGTTTATTACAGGGACAGCAGAGATCCACTTTGGCGCCGGCTCGAGGGGGCCCGGG
TGCAAAGATGGATAAAGTTTTAAACAGAGAGGAATCTTTGCAGCTAATGGACCTTCTAGGTCTTGAAAGG
AGTGGGAATTGGCTCCGTAGGTCTTGAAAGGAGTGGGAATTGGCTCCGGTGCCCGTCAGTGGGCAGAGCG
CACATCGCCCACAGTCCCCGAGAAGTTGGGGGGAGGGGTCGGCAATTGATCCGGTGCCTAGAGAAGGTGG
CGCGGGGTAAACTGGGAAAGTGATGTCGTGTACTGGCTCCGCCTTTTTCCCGAGGGTGGGGGAGAACCGT
ATATAAGTGCAGTAGTCGCCGTGAACGTTCTTTTTCGCAACGGGTTTGCCGCCAGAACACAGGACCGGTT
CTAGAGCGCTGCCACCATGGACAAGAAGTACAGCATCGGCCTGGACATCGGCACCAACTCTGTGGGCTGG
GCCGTGATCACCGACGAGTACAAGGTGCCCAGCAAGAAATTCAAGGTGCTGGGCAACACCGACCGGCACA
GCATCAAGAAGAACCTGATCGGAGCCCTGCTGTTCGACAGCGGCGAAACAGCCGAGGCCACCCGGCTGAA
GAGAACCGCCAGAAGAAGATACACCAGACGGAAGAACCGGATCTGCTATCTGCAAGAGATCTTCAGCAAC
GAGATGGCCAAGGTGGACGACAGCTTCTTCCACAGACTGGAAGAGTCCTTCCTGGTGGAAGAGGATAAGA
AGCACGAGCGGCACCCCATCTTCGGCAACATCGTGGACGAGGTGGCCTACCACGAGAAGTACCCCACCAT
CTACCACCTGAGAAAGAAACTGGTGGACAGCACCGACAAGGCCGACCTGCGGCTGATCTATCTGGCCCTG
GCCCACATGATCAAGTTCCGGGGCCACTTCCTGATCGAGGGCGACCTGAACCCCGACAACAGCGACGTGG
ACAAGCTGTTCATCCAGCTGGTGCAGACCTACAACCAGCTGTTCGAGGAAAACCCCATCAACGCCAGCGG
CGTGGACGCCAAGGCCATCCTGTCTGCCAGACTGAGCAAGAGCAGACGGCTGGAAAATCTGATCGCCCAG
CTGCCCGGCGAGAAGAAGAATGGCCTGTTCGGAAACCTGATTGCCCTGAGCCTGGGCCTGACCCCCAACT
TCAAGAGCAACTTCGACCTGGCCGAGGATGCCAAACTGCAGCTGAGCAAGGACACCTACGACGACGACCT
GGACAACCTGCTGGCCCAGATCGGCGACCAGTACGCCGACCTGTTTCTGGCCGCCAAGAACCTGTCCGAC
GCCATCCTGCTGAGCGACATCCTGAGAGTGAACACCGAGATCACCAAGGCCCCCCTGAGCGCCTCTATGA
TCAAGAGATACGACGAGCACCACCAGGACCTGACCCTGCTGAAAGCTCTCGTGCGGCAGCAGCTGCCTGA
GAAGTACAAAGAGATTTTCTTCGACCAGAGCAAGAACGGCTACGCCGGCTACATTGACGGCGGAGCCAGC
CAGGAAGAGTTCTACAAGTTCATCAAGCCCATCCTGGAAAAGATGGACGGCACCGAGGAACTGCTCGTGA
AGCTGAACAGAGAGGACCTGCTGCGGAAGCAGCGGACCTTCGACAACGGCAGCATCCCCCACCAGATCCA
CCTGGGAGAGCTGCACGCCATTCTGCGGCGGCAGGAAGATTTTTACCCATTCCTGAAGGACAACCGGGAA
AAGATCGAGAAGATCCTGACCTTCCGCATCCCCTACTACGTGGGCCCTCTGGCCAGGGGAAACAGCAGAT
TCGCCTGGATGACCAGAAAGAGCGAGGAAACCATCACCCCCTGGAACTTCGAGGAAGTGGTGGACAAGGG
CGCTTCCGCCCAGAGCTTCATCGAGCGGATGACCAACTTCGATAAGAACCTGCCCAACGAGAAGGTGCTG
CCCAAGCACAGCCTGCTGTACGAGTACTTCACCGTGTATAACGAGCTGACCAAAGTGAAATACGTGACCG
AGGGAATGAGAAAGCCCGCCTTCCTGAGCGGCGAGCAGAAAAAGGCCATCGTGGACCTGCTGTTCAAGAC
CAACCGGAAAGTGACCGTGAAGCAGCTGAAAGAGGACTACTTCAAGAAAATCGAGTGCTTCGACTCCGTG
GAAATCTCCGGCGTGGAAGATCGGTTCAACGCCTCCCTGGGCACATACCACGATCTGCTGAAAATTATCA
AGGACAAGGACTTCCTGGACAATGAGGAAAACGAGGACATTCTGGAAGATATCGTGCTGACCCTGACACT
GTTTGAGGACAGAGAGATGATCGAGGAACGGCTGAAAACCTATGCCCACCTGTTCGACGACAAAGTGATG
AAGCAGCTGAAGCGGCGGAGATACACCGGCTGGGGCAGGCTGAGCCGGAAGCTGATCAACGGCATCCGGG
ACAAGCAGTCCGGCAAGACAATCCTGGATTTCCTGAAGTCCGACGGCTTCGCCAACAGAAACTTCATGCA
GCTGATCCACGACGACAGCCTGACCTTTAAAGAGGACATCCAGAAAGCCCAGGTGTCCGGCCAGGGCGAT
AGCCTGCACGAGCACATTGCCAATCTGGCCGGCAGCCCCGCCATTAAGAAGGGCATCCTGCAGACAGTGA
AGGTGGTGGACGAGCTCGTGAAAGTGATGGGCCGGCACAAGCCCGAGAACATCGTGATCGAAATGGCCAG
AGAGAACCAGACCACCCAGAAGGGACAGAAGAACAGCCGCGAGAGAATGAAGCGGATCGAAGAGGGCATC
AAAGAGCTGGGCAGCCAGATCCTGAAAGAACACCCCGTGGAAAACACCCAGCTGCAGAACGAGAAGCTGT
ACCTGTACTACCTGCAGAATGGGCGGGATATGTACGTGGACCAGGAACTGGACATCAACCGGCTGTCCGA
CTACGATGTGGACCATATCGTGCCTCAGAGCTTTCTGAAGGACGACTCCATCGACAACAAGGTGCTGACC
AGAAGCGACAAGAACCGGGGCAAGAGCGACAACGTGCCCTCCGAAGAGGTCGTGAAGAAGATGAAGAACT
ACTGGCGGCAGCTGCTGAACGCCAAGCTGATTACCCAGAGAAAGTTCGACAATCTGACCAAGGCCGAGAG
AGGCGGCCTGAGCGAACTGGATAAGGCCGGCTTCATCAAGAGACAGCTGGTGGAAACCCGGCAGATCACA
AAGCACGTGGCACAGATCCTGGACTCCCGGATGAACACTAAGTACGACGAGAATGACAAGCTGATCCGGG
AAGTGAAAGTGATCACCCTGAAGTCCAAGCTGGTGTCCGATTTCCGGAAGGATTTCCAGTTTTACAAAGT
GCGCGAGATCAACAACTACCACCACGCCCACGACGCCTACCTGAACGCCGTCGTGGGAACCGCCCTGATC
AAAAAGTACCCTAAGCTGGAAAGCGAGTTCGTGTACGGCGACTACAAGGTGTACGACGTGCGGAAGATGA
TCGCCAAGAGCGAGCAGGAAATCGGCAAGGCTACCGCCAAGTACTTCTTCTACAGCAACATCATGAACTT
TTTCAAGACCGAGATTACCCTGGCCAACGGCGAGATCCGGAAGCGGCCTCTGATCGAGACAAACGGCGAA
ACCGGGGAGATCGTGTGGGATAAGGGCCGGGATTTTGCCACCGTGCGGAAAGTGCTGAGCATGCCCCAAG
TGAATATCGTGAAAAAGACCGAGGTGCAGACAGGCGGCTTCAGCAAAGAGTCTATCCTGCCCAAGAGGAA
CAGCGATAAGCTGATCGCCAGAAAGAAGGACTGGGACCCTAAGAAGTACGGCGGCTTCGACAGCCCCACC
GTGGCCTATTCTGTGCTGGTGGTGGCCAAAGTGGAAAAGGGCAAGTCCAAGAAACTGAAGAGTGTGAAAG
AGCTGCTGGGGATCACCATCATGGAAAGAAGCAGCTTCGAGAAGAATCCCATCGACTTTCTGGAAGCCAA
GGGCTACAAAGAAGTGAAAAAGGACCTGATCATCAAGCTGCCTAAGTACTCCCTGTTCGAGCTGGAAAAC
GGCCGGAAGAGAATGCTGGCCTCTGCCGGCGAACTGCAGAAGGGAAACGAACTGGCCCTGCCCTCCAAAT
ATGTGAACTTCCTGTACCTGGCCAGCCACTATGAGAAGCTGAAGGGCTCCCCCGAGGATAATGAGCAGAA
ACAGCTGTTTGTGGAACAGCACAAGCACTACCTGGACGAGATCATCGAGCAGATCAGCGAGTTCTCCAAG
AGAGTGATCCTGGCCGACGCTAATCTGGACAAAGTGCTGTCCGCCTACAACAAGCACCGGGATAAGCCCA
TCAGAGAGCAGGCCGAGAATATCATCCACCTGTTTACCCTGACCAATCTGGGAGCCCCTGCCGCCTTCAA
GTACTTTGACACCACCATCGACCGGAAGAGGTACACCAGCACCAAAGAGGTGCTGGACGCCACCCTGATC
CACCAGAGCATCACCGGCCTGTACGAGACACGGATCGACCTGTCTCAGCTGGGAGGCGACAAGCGACCTG
CCGCCACAAAGAAGGCTGGACAGGCTAAGAAGAAGAAAGATTACAAAGACGATGACGATAAGGGATCCGG
CGCAACAAACTTCTCTCTGCTGAAACAAGCCGGAGATGTCGAAGAGAATCCTGGACCGATGACCGAGTAC
AAGCCCACGGTGCGCCTCGCCACCCGCGACGACGTCCCCAGGGCCGTACGCACCCTCGCCGCCGCGTTCG
CCGACTACCCCGCCACGCGCCACACCGTCGATCCGGACCGCCACATCGAGCGGGTCACCGAGCTGCAAGA
ACTCTTCCTCACGCGCGTCGGGCTCGACATCGGCAAGGTGTGGGTCGCGGACGACGGCGCCGCCGTGGCG
GTCTGGACCACGCCGGAGAGCGTCGAAGCGGGGGCGGTGTTCGCCGAGATCGGCCCGCGCATGGCCGAGT
TGAGCGGTTCCCGGCTGGCCGCGCAGCAACAGATGGAAGGCCTCCTGGCGCCGCACCGGCCCAAGGAGCC
CGCGTGGTTCCTGGCCACCGTCGGAGTCTCGCCCGACCACCAGGGCAAGGGTCTGGGCAGCGCCGTCGTG
CTCCCCGGAGTGGAGGCGGCCGAGCGCGCCGGGGTGCCCGCCTTCCTGGAGACCTCCGCGCCCCGCAACC
TCCCCTTCTACGAGCGGCTCGGCTTCACCGTCACCGCCGACGTCGAGGTGCCCGAAGGACCGCGCACCTG
GTGCATGACCCGCAAGCCCGGTGCCTGAACGCGTTAAGTCGACAATCAACCTCTGGATTACAAAATTTGT
GAAAGATTGACTGGTATTCTTAACTATGTTGCTCCTTTTACGCTATGTGGATACGCTGCTTTAATGCCTT
TGTATCATGCTATTGCTTCCCGTATGGCTTTCATTTTCTCCTCCTTGTATAAATCCTGGTTGCTGTCTCT
TTATGAGGAGTTGTGGCCCGTTGTCAGGCAACGTGGCGTGGTGTGCACTGTGTTTGCTGACGCAACCCCC
ACTGGTTGGGGCATTGCCACCACCTGTCAGCTCCTTTCCGGGACTTTCGCTTTCCCCCTCCCTATTGCCA
CGGCGGAACTCATCGCCGCCTGCCTTGCCCGCTGCTGGACAGGGGCTCGGCTGTTGGGCACTGACAATTC
CGTGGTGTTGTCGGGGAAATCATCGTCCTTTCCTTGGCTGCTCGCCTGTGTTGCCACCTGGATTCTGCGC
GGGACGTCCTTCTGCTACGTCCCTTCGGCCCTCAATCCAGCGGACCTTCCTTCCCGCGGCCTGCTGCCGG
CTCTGCGGCCTCTTCCGCGTCTTCGCCTTCGCCCTCAGACGAGTCGGATCTCCCTTTGGGCCGCCTCCCC
GCGTCGACTTTAAGACCAATGACTTACAAGGCAGCTGTAGATCTTAGCCACTTTTTAAAAGAAAAGGGGG
GACTGGAAGGGCTAATTCACTCCCAACGAAGACAAGATTTCACCATTATCGTTTCAGACCCACCTCCCAA
CCCCGAGGGGACCCAGAGAGGGCCTATTTCCCATGATTCCTTCATATTTGCATATACGATACAAGGCTGT
TAGAGAGATAATTAGAATTAATTTGACTGTAAACACAAAGATATTAGTACAAAATACGTGACGTAGAAAG
TAATAATTTCTTGGGTAGTTTGCAGTTTTAAAATTATGTTTTAAAATGGACTATCATATGCTTACCGTAA
CTTGAAAGTATTTCGATTTCTTGGCTTTATATATCTTGTGGAAAGGACGAAACACCGAAGTTCTCCAAGA
AGAGTGAGTTTTAGAGCTAGAAATAGCAAGTTAAAATAAGGCTAGTCCGTTATCAACTTGAAAAAGTGGC
ACCGAGTCGGTGCTTTTTTAAGCTTGGCGTAACTAGATCTTGAGACACTGCTTTTTGCTTGTACTGGGTC
TCTCTGGTTAGACCAGATCTGAGCCTGGGAGCTCTCTGGCTAACTAGGGAACCCACTGCTTAAGCCTCAA
TAAAGCTTGCCTTGAGTGCTTCAAGTAGTGTGTGCCCGTCTGTTGTGTGACTCTGGTAACTAGAGATCCC
TCAGACCCTTTTAGTCAGTGTGGAAAATCTCTAGCAGTACGTATAGTAGTTCATGTCATCTTATTATTCA
GTATTTATAACTTGCAAAGAAATGAATATCAGAGAGTGAGAGGAACTTGTTTATTGCAGCTTATAATGGT
TACAAATAAAGCAATAGCATCACAAATTTCACAAATAAAGCATTTTTTTCACTGCATTCTAGTTGTGGTT
TGTCCAAACTCATCAATGTATCTTATCATGTCTGGCTCTAGCTATCCCGCCCCTAACTCCGCCCATCCCG
CCCCTAACTCCGCCCAGTTCCGCCCATTCTCCGCCCCATGGCTGACTAATTTTTTTTATTTATGCAGAGG
CCGAGGCCGCCTCGGCCTCTGAGCTATTCCAGAAGTAGTGAGGAGGCTTTTTTGGAGGCCTAGGGACGTA
CCCAATTCGCCCTATAGTGAGTCGTATTACGCGCGCTCACTGGCCGTCGTTTTACAACGTCGTGACTGGG
AAAACCCTGGCGTTACCCAACTTAATCGCCTTGCAGCACATCCCCCTTTCGCCAGCTGGCGTAATAGCGA
AGAGGCCCGCACCGATCGCCCTTCCCAACAGTTGCGCAGCCTGAATGGCGAATGGG
[124 nt withheld, positions 9087-9210]
C
[91 nt withheld, positions 9212-9302]
A
[49 nt withheld, positions 9304-9352]
CCTTTGACGTTGGAGTCCACGTTCTTT
[37 nt withheld, positions 9380-9416]
ACCCTATCTCGGTCTATTCTTTTGATTTATAAGGGATTTTGCCGATTTCGGCCTATTGGTTAAAAAATGA
GCTGATTTAACAAAAATTTAACGCGAATTTTAACAAAATATTAACGCTTACAATTTAGGTGGCACTTTTC
GGGGAAATGTGCGCGGAACCCCTATTTGTTTATTTTTCTAAATACATTCAAATATGTATCCGCTCATGAG
ACAATAACCCTGATAAATGCTTCAATAATATTGAAAAAGGAAGAGTATGAGTATTCAACATTTCCGTGTC
GCCCTTATTCCCTTTTTTGCGGCATTTTGCCTTCCTGTTTTTGCTCACCCAGAAACGCTGGTGAAAGTAA
AAGATGCTGAAGATCAGTTGGGTGCACGAGTGGGTTACATCGAACTGGATCTCAACAGCGGTAAGATCCT
TGAGAGTTTTCGCCCCGAAGAACGTTTTCCAATGATGAGCACTTTTAAAGTTCTGCTATGTGGCGCGGTA
TTATCCCGTATTGACGCCGGGCAAGAGCAACTCGGTCGCCGCATACACTATTCTCAGAATGACTTGGTTG
AGTACTCACCAGTCACAGAAAAGCATCTTACGGATGGCATGACAGTAAGAGAATTATGCAGTGCTGCCAT
AACCATGAGTGATAACACTGCGGCCAACTTACTTCTGACAACGATCGGAGGACCGAAGGAGCTAACCGCT
TTTTTGCACAACATGGGGGATCATGTAACTCGCCTTGATCGTTGGGAACCGGAGCTGAATGAAGCCATAC
CAAACGACGAGCGTGACACCACGATGCCTGTAGCAATGGCAACAACGTTGCGCAAACTATTAACTGGCGA
ACTACTTACTCTAGCTTCCCGGCAACAATTAATAGACTGGATGGAGGCGGATAAAGTTGCAGGACCACTT
CTGCGCTCGGCCCTTCCGGCTGGCTGGTTTATTGCTGATAAATCTGGAGCCGGTGAGCGTGGGTCTCGCG
GTATCATTGCAGCACTGGGGCCAGATGGTAAGCCCTCCCGTATCGTAGTTATCTACACGACGGGGAGTCA
GGCAACTATGGATGAACGAAATAGACAGATCGCTGAGATAGGTGCCTCACTGATTAAGCATTGGTAACTG
TCAGACCAAGTTTACTCATATATACTTTAGATTGATTTAAAACTTCATTTTTAATTTAAAAGGATCTAGG
TGAAGATCCTTTTTGATAATCTCATGACCAAAATCCCTTAACGTGAGTTTTCGTTCCACTGAGCGTCAGA
CCCCGTAGAAAAGATCAAAGGATCTTCTTGAGATCCTTTTTTTCTGCGCGTAATCTGCTGCTTGCAAACA
AAAAAACCACCGCTACCAGCGGTGGTTTGTTTGCCGGATCAAGAGCTACCAACTCTTTTTCCGAAGGTAA
CTGGCTTCAGCAGAGCGCAGATACCAAATACTGTTCTTCTAGTGTAGCCGTAGTTAGGCCACCACTTCAA
GAACTCTGTAGCACCGCCTACATACCTCGCTCTGCTAATCCTGTTACCAGTGGCTGCTGCCAGTGGCGAT
AAGTCGTGTCTTACCGGGTTGGACTCAAGACGATAGTTACCGGATAAGGCGCAGCGGTCGGGCTGAACGG
GGGGTTCGTGCACACAGCCCAGCTTGGAGCGAACGACCTACACCGAACTGAGATACCTACAGCGTGAGCT
ATGAGAAAGCGCCACGCTTCCCGAAGGGAGAAAGGCGGACAGGTATCCGGTAAGCGGCAGGGTCGGAACA
GGAGAGCGCACGAGGGAGCTTCCAGGGGGAAACGCCTGGTATCTTTATAGTCCTGTCGGGTTTCGCCACC
TCTGACTTGAGCGTCGATTTTTGTGATGCTCGTCAGGGGGGCGGAGCCTATGGAAAAACGCCAGCAACGC
GGCCTTTTTACGGTTCCTGGCCTTTTGCTGGCCTTTTGCTCACATGTTCTTTCCTGCGTTATCCCCTGAT
TCTGTGGATAACCGTATTACCGCCTTTGAGTGAGCTGATACCGCTCGCCGCAGCCGAACGACCGAGCGCA
GCGAGTCAGTGAGCGAGGAAGCGGAAGAGCGCCCAATACGCAAACCGCCTCTCCCCGCGCGTTGGCCGAT
TCATTAATGCAGCTGGCACGACAGGTTTCCCGACTGGAAAGCGGGCAGTGAGCGCAACGCAATTAATGTG
AGTTAGCTCACTCATTAGGCACCCCAGGCTTTACACTTTATGCTTCCGGCTCGTATGTTGTGTGGAATTG
TGAGCGGATAACAATTTCACACAGGAAACAGCTAT
